>Addgene plasmid #104850 | pMP71-HLA-B0702-His | addgene full sequence | sequence record 201598 | Addgene NGS Result
GTCTATCGGAGGACTGGCGCGCCGAGTGAGGGGTTGTGGGCTCTTTTATTGAGCTCGGGGAGCAGAAGCG
CGCGAACAGAAGCGAGAAGCGAACTGATTGGTTAGTTCAAATAAGGCACAGGGTCATTTCAGGTCCTTGG
GGCACCCTGGAAACATCTGATGGTTCTCTAGAAACTGCTGAGGGCGGGACCGCATCTGGGGACCATCTGT
TCTTGGCCCTGAGCCGGGGCAGGAACTGCTTACCACAGATATCCTGTTTGGCCCATATTCTGCTGTTCCA
ACTGTTCTTGGCCCTGAGCCGGGGCAGGAACTGCTTACCACAGATATCCTGTTTGGCCCATATTCTGCTG
TCTCTCTGTTCCTAACCTTGATCTGAACTTCTCTATTCTCAGTTATGTATTTTCCATGCCTTGCAAAATG
GCGTTACTTAAGCTAGAGTACTAATTCACTGGCCGTCGTTTTACAACGTCGTGACTGGGAAAACCCTGGC
GTTACCCAACTTAATCGCCTTGCAGCACATCCCCCTTTCGCCAGCTGGCGTAATAGCGAAGAGGCCCGCA
CCGATCGCCCTTCCCAACAGTTGCGCAGCCTGAATGGCGAATGGCGCCTGATGCGGTATTTTCTCCTTAC
GCATCTGTGCGGTATTTCACACCGCATATGGTGCACTCTCAGTACAATCTGCTCTGATGCCGCATAGTTA
AGCCAGCCCCGACACCCGCCAACACCCGCTGACGCGCCCTGACGGGCTTGTCTGCTCCCGGCATCCGCTT
ACAGACAAGCTGTGACCGTCTCCGGGAGCTGCATGTGTCAGAGGTTTTCACCGTCATCACCGAAACGCGC
GAGACGAAAGGGCCTCGTGATACGCCTATTTTTATAGGTTAATGTCATGATAATAATGGTTTCTTAGACG
TCAGGTGGCACTTTTCGGGGAAATGTGCGCGGAACCCCTATTTGTTTATTTTTCTAAATACATTCAAATA
TGTATCCGCTCATGAGACAATAACCCTGATAAATGCTTCAATAATATTGAAAAAGGAAGAGTATGAGTAT
TCAACATTTCCGTGTCGCCCTTATTCCCTTTTTTGCGGCATTTTGCCTTCCTGTTTTTGCTCACCCAGAA
ACGCTGGTGAAAGTAAAAGATGCTGAAGATCAGTTGGGTGCACGAGTGGGTTACATCGAACTGGATCTCA
ACAGCGGTAAGATCCTTGAGAGTTTTCGCCCCGAAGAACGTTTTCCAATGATGAGCACTTTTAAAGTTCT
GCTATGTGGCGCGGTATTATCCCGTATTGACGCCGGGCAAGAGCAACTCGGTCGCCGCATACACTATTCT
CAGAATGACTTGGTTGAGTACTCACCAGTCACAGAAAAGCATCTTACGGATGGCATGACAGTAAGAGAAT
TATGCAGTGCTGCCATAACCATGAGTGATAACACTGCGGCCAACTTACTTCTGACAACGATCGGAGGACC
GAAGGAGCTAACCGCTTTTTTGCACAACATGGGGGATCATGTAACTCGCCTTGATCGTTGGGAACCGGAG
CTGAATGAAGCCATACCAAACGACGAGCGTGACACCACGATGCCTGTAGCAATGGCAACAACGTTGCGCA
AACTATTAACTGGCGAACTACTTACTCTAGCTTCCCGGCAACAATTAATAGACTGGATGGAGGCGGATAA
AGTTGCAGGACCACTTCTGCGCTCGGCCCTTCCGGCTGGCTGGTTTATTGCTGATAAATCTGGAGCCGGT
GAGCGTGGGTCTCGCGGTATCATTGCAGCACTGGGGCCAGATGGTAAGCCCTCCCGTATCGTAGTTATCT
ACACGACGGGGAGTCAGGCAACTATGGATGAACGAAATAGACAGATCGCTGAGATAGGTGCCTCACTGAT
TAAGCATTGGTAACTGTCAGACCAAGTTTACTCATATATACTTTAGATTGATTTAAAACTTCATTTTTAA
TTTAAAAGGATCTAGGTGAAGATCCTTTTTGATAATCTCATGACCAAAATCCCTTAACGTGAGTTTTCGT
TCCACTGAGCGTCAGACCCCGTAGAAAAGATCAAAGGATCTTCTTGAGATCCTTTTTTTCTGCGCGTAAT
CTGCTGCTTGCAAACAAAAAAACCACCGCTACCAGCGGTGGTTTGTTTGCCGGATCAAGAGCTACCAACT
CTTTTTCCGAAGGTAACTGGCTTCAGCAGAGCGCAGATACCAAATACTGTTCTTCTAGTGTAGCCGTAGT
TAGGCCACCACTTCAAGAACTCTGTAGCACCGCCTACATACCTCGCTCTGCTAATCCTGTTACCAGTGGC
TGCTGCCAGTGGCGATAAGTCGTGTCTTACCGGGTTGGACTCAAGACGATAGTTACCGGATAAGGCGCAG
CGGTCGGGCTGAACGGGGGGTTCGTGCACACAGCCCAGCTTGGAGCGAACGACCTACACCGAACTGAGAT
ACCTACAGCGTGAGCTATGAGAAAGCGCCACGCTTCCCGAAGGGAGAAAGGCGGACAGGTATCCGGTAAG
CGGCAGGGTCGGAACAGGAGAGCGCACGAGGGAGCTTCCAGGGCGAAACGCCTGGTATCTTTATAGTCCT
GTCGGGTTTCGCCACCTCTGACTTGAGCGTCGATTTTTGTGATGCTCGTCAGGGGGGCGGAGCCTATGGA
AAAACGCCAGCAACGCGGCCTTTTTACGGTTCCTGGCCTTTTGCTGGCCTTTTGCTCACATGTTCTTTCC
TGCGTTATCCCCTGATTCTGTGGATAACCGTATTACCGCCTTTGAGTGAGCTGATACCGCTCGCCGCAGC
CGAACGACCGAGCGCAGCGAGTCAGTGAGCGAGGAAGCGGAAGAGCGCCCAATACGCAAACCGCCTCTCC
CCGCGCGTTGGCCGATTCATTAATGCAGCTGGCACGACAGGTTTCCCGACTGGAAAGCGGGCAGTGAGCG
CAACGCAATTAATGTGAGTTAGCTCACTCATTAGGCACCCCAGGCTTTACACTTTATGCTTCCGGCTCGT
ATGTTGTGTGGAATTGTGAGCGGATAACAATTTCACACAGGAAACAGCTATGACCATGATTACGCCAAGC
TGCTCGAGAATGAAAGACCCCCGAGGTGGGCAGTCAATCACTCAGAGGAGACCCTCCCAAGGAACAGCGA
GACCACGAGTCGGATGCAACTGCAAGAGGGTTTATTGAGAACACGGGTACCCGGGCGACGCAGTCTATCG
GAGGACTGGCGCGCCGAGTGAGGGGTTGTGGGCTCTTTTATTGAGCTCGGGGAGCAGAAGCGCGCGAACA
GAAGCGAGAAGCGAACTGATTGGTTAGTTCAAATAAGGCACAGGGTCATTTCAGGTCCTTGGGGCACCCT
GGAAACATCTGATGGTTCTCTAGAAACTGCTGAGGGCGGGACCGCATCTGGGGACCATCTGTTCTTGGCC
CTGAGCCGGGGCAGGAACTGCTTACCACAGATATCCTGTTTGGCCCATATTCTGCTGTTCCAACTGTTCT
TGGCCCTGAGCCGGGGCAGGAACTGCTTACCACAGATATCCTGTTTGGCCCATATTCTGCTGTCTCTCTG
TTCCTAACCTTGATCTGAACTTCTCTATTCTCAGTTATGTATTTTCCATGCCTTGCAAAATGGCGTTACT
TAAGCTAGCTTGCCAAACCTACAGGTGGGGTCTTTCATTCCCCCCTTTTTCTGGAGACTAAATAAAATCT
TTTATTCTATCTATGGCTCGTGTTAAGCTTAGCGCTAGGCAGAATCCAGATGCTCAAGGCCCTTCATAAT
ATCCCCCAGTTTAGTAGTTGGACTTAGGGAACAAAGGAACCTTTAATAGAAATGGGACAGCAAGAAAGCG
AGCAGGCCTAAGCTTGGATCCGAATTATTCTTGGCATGCCAAGTTGACGATTTGCATGCCAGGAGACAAA
GTTCACGGTGGAATCCATGGTTCGCAATTCTGCACAGGTGACGACCAAGCAACACGGACCGGACGCCGAG
GCGAAACAGGCGGGGAGGCGGCCCAAAGGGAGATCCGACTCGTCGGAGGCCGAAAGCGAAGACGCGGGAG
AGGCCGCAGAACCGGCAGAAGGCCTCGGGAAGGGAGGTCCGCTGGATTGAGAGCCGAAGGGACGTAGCAG
AAGGACGTCCCGCGCAGGATCCAGTTGGCAACACAGGCGAGCAGCCATGGAAAGGACGTCAGCTTCCCCG
ACAACACCACGGAATTATCAGTGCCCAGCAACCTAGCCCCTGTCCAGCAGCGGGCAAGGCAGGCGGCGAT
GAGTTCTGCCGTGGCGATCGGGAGGGGGAAAGCGAAAGTCCCAGAAAGGAGTTGACAGGTGGTGGCAATG
CCCCAGCCAGTGGGGGTTGCGTCAGCAAACACAGAGCACACCACGCCACGTTGACGGACAACGGGCCACA
ACTCCTCATAAAGAGACAGCAACCAGGATTTATACAAGGAGGAGAAAACGAAAGCCGTACGGGAAGCAAT
AGCATGATACAGAGGCATTAAAGCAGCATATCCACACAGCGTAAAAGGAGCAACATAGTTAAGAATATCA
GTCAATCTTTCACAAATTTTGTAATCCAGAGGTTGATTAACAGGAACAGAGCGTAAATAACGGGAAAGTT
TCTTAACATGTTTGTCTTGTGGCAATACACCTGAACTAGTAATTACATATCCCATAAAATGTAAATGATT
GCCCCACCATTTTGTTTTATTAACATTTAAATGTATACCCAAATCAAGAAAAACAGAACAAATATGGGAA
TAAATGGCGGTAAGATGCTCGAATTGAGGGTTAGGGATAGGCTTACCTTCGAACCGCGGGCCCTCTAGAT
CAACCACTTTGTACAAGAAAGCTGGGTCGGCGCGCCCACCCTTCTCGAGTCAATGATGGTGATGGTGATG
AGCTGTGAGAGACACATCAGAGCCCTGGGCACTGTCGCTGCACGCAGCCTGAGAGTAGCTCCCTCCTTTT
CCACCTGAACTCTTCCTCCTACACATCACAGCAGCGACCACAGCTCCGATGACCACAACTGCTAGGACAG
CCAGGCCAGCAACAATGCCCACGATGGGGACGGT
[843 nt withheld, positions 5075-5917]
CCAGGTCTCGGTCAGGGCCAGGGCCGCCGAGAGCAGCAGGAGGACGGTTCGGGGCGCCATGACCAGCATG
GTGAAGGGGGCGGCCGCGGAGCCTGCTTTTTTGTACAAACTTGTTGATCAAGCTTACCTAGCCAGCTTGG
GTCTCCCTATAGTGAGTCGTATTACTCGAGGCCGCCTGTAAGTGAGCTTGGAGAGAGGGACTATTACTTA
ACTTTGTCGAGCTAATTTTCAGACAAATACAGAAACACAGTCAGACAGAGACAACACAGAACGATGCTGC
AGCAGACAAGACGCGCGGCGCGGTTTCGGCGTAAAACCGAAAGCAAAAATTCAGACGGGGGCGGGAAGTG
TCTCTGTCTCTCGTCCCCCAACAAAGCCACGTACCCCTCGGACAGTGGCGGAGCTCCAAAAAGTCCGACT
CGGGTAGGTTAACTGATACAGAATGGGCCACAAAACGGGCCCCCGAGGCCGCTGGGACGTCTCCCAGGGG
CTGCGGCCGGGAATACGAACTCGTCAGTTCTTCCGCGGGACCGCCAGATACAGATCTAGTTAGCCAACTA
GTACAGACGCAGGCGCAAACATTAGATGCCGGCACAAACACGCACAAAGACAGAGACAGACACGAAACGA
CCGCTGGCCAGCTTACCTCCCGGCGGGGGGGTCGGTGGTCCCTGGGCAGGGGTCTCCAAATCTCGGTGGA
ACCTCCAAATGAAAGACCCCCGAGGTGGGCAGTCAATCAATCTGAGGAGACCCTCCCAAGGATCAGCGAG
TCCACGATTCGGATGCAAACAGCAAGAGGCTTTATTGGGAATACGGGTACCCGGGCGACGCA
Features (pLannotate 1.2.2; 26 found; start..end, strand, type, name):
    355..436     -  LTR            3' LTR (ΔU3) (fragment): self-inactivating 3' long terminal repeat (LTR) from Moloney murine leukemia virus
    444..601     +  CDS            lacZα (fragment): LacZα fragment of β-galactosidase; lacZ fragment
    607..706     -  misc_feature   bom (fragment): basis of mobility region from pBR322
    808..843     -  CDS            rop (fragment): Rop protein, which maintains plasmids at low copy number; rop
    938..1042    +  promoter       AmpR promoter: bla
   1043..1903    +  CDS            AmpR: β-lactamase; bla; confers resistance to ampicillin, carbenicillin, and related antibiotics
   2074..2662    +  rep_origin     ori: high-copy-number ColE1/pMB1/pBR322/pUC origin of replication
   2845..2937    +  CDS            lacI (fragment): lac repressor; lacI; The lac repressor binds to the lac operator to inhibit transcription in E. coli. This inhibition can be relieved by adding lactose or isopropyl-β-D-thiogalactopyranoside (IPTG).
   2950..2971    +  protein_bind   CAP binding site: CAP binding activates transcription in the presence of cAMP. E. coli catabolite activator protein
   2986..3016    +  promoter       lac promoter: promoter for the E. coli lac operon
   3024..3040    +  protein_bind   lac operator: The lac repressor binds to the lac operator to inhibit transcription in E. coli. This inhibition can be relieved by adding lactose or isopropyl-β-D-thiogalactopyranoside (IPTG). lac repressor encoded by lacI
   3089..3679    -  LTR            LTR: long terminal repeat from Moloney murine leukemia virus
   3746..3853    -  polyA_signal   β-globin poly(A) (fragment): human β-globin polyadenylation signal
   3882..4178    -  CDS            X (fragment): X_WHV1 - Experimental evidence at protein level: Swiss-Prot protein existence level 1. Multifunctional protein that plays a role in silencing host antiviral defenses and promoting viral transcription. Does not seem to be essential for HBV infection. May be directly involved in development of cirrhosis and liver cancer (hepatocellular carcinoma). Most of cytosolic activities involve modulation of cytosolic calcium. The effect on apoptosis is controversial depending on the cell types in which the studies have been conducted. May induce apoptosis by localizing in mitochondria and causing loss of
   4185..4588    -  misc_feature   WPRE: woodchuck hepatitis virus posttranscriptional regulatory element
   4720..4779    -  CDS            S (fragment): HBSAG_WHV6 - Experimental evidence at transcript level: Swiss-Prot protein existence level 2. The middle envelope protein plays an important role in the budding of the virion. It is involved in the induction of budding in a nucleocapsid independent way. In this process the majority of envelope proteins bud to form subviral lipoprotein particles of 22 nm of diameter that do not contain a nucleocapsid (By similarity). From Woodchuck hepatitis B virus (isolate w64/pWS23) (WHV).
   4786..4807    -  CDS            V5 tag (fragment): epitope tag from simian virus 5
   4833..4857    +  protein_bind   attB2: mutant version of attB; recombination site for the Gateway® BP reaction BP Clonase™
   4884..4900    -  CDS            7xHis (fragment): 6xHis affinity tag
   4901..5986    -  CDS            HLA-B (sequence partly withheld): HLAB_HUMAN - Also known as HLAB. Experimental evidence at protein level: Swiss-Prot protein existence level 1. Allele B*67:01: Displays peptides sharing a common signature motif, namely a Pro residue at position 2 and Leu anchor residue at the C-terminus. From Homo sapiens (Human).
   6007..6031    -  protein_bind   attB1: mutant version of attB; recombination site for the Gateway® BP reaction BP Clonase™
   6063..6081    -  promoter       T7 promoter: promoter for bacteriophage T7 RNA polymerase
   6091..6116    -  misc_feature   pol region (fragment): Moloney murine leukemia virus (MMLV) pol region containing the splice acceptor site
   6142..6345    -  CDS            GGAG_MLVAV (fragment): Experimental evidence at protein level: Swiss-Prot protein existence level 1. Plays a role in viral particle release. Presumably acts by facilitating the fission of the virion bud at the cell surface (PubMed:17267509, PubMed:22828015). May prevent the antiviral activity of murine APOBEC3 (PubMed:25505062, PubMed:23671100, PubMed:20702647). From AKV murine leukemia virus (AKR (endogenous) murine leukemia virus).
   6383..6484    -  ncRNA          Gammaretro CES: Accession: RF00374 - Gammaretrovirus core encapsidation signal
   6648..345     -  LTR            LTR (across the origin): long terminal repeat from Moloney murine leukemia virus
