[The description below was written by a language model from this plasmid's Addgene catalogue record and pLannotate feature annotations shown in this document.]
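Description:
pMP71-HLA-B0702-His is a gammaretroviral mammalian expression plasmid of about 6.75 kb, built on a pMP71 backbone that was converted to Gateway compatibility. In bacteria it is propagated through a high-copy ColE1/pUC-type origin and selected with ampicillin via the β-lactamase gene. Remnants of lac regulatory elements, lacZα, bom and rop in the annotation are leftovers of the cloning backbone rather than functional parts of the payload.

The insert is the human MHC class I heavy chain HLA-B, allele B*07:02, carrying a C-terminal polyhistidine tag and flanked by attB1 and attB2 sites left by the Gateway recombination. The retroviral cassette lies on the reverse strand of the deposited sequence. It begins with a murine leukemia virus-type LTR, listed as the promoter, which drives the transcript. This is followed by the gammaretroviral core encapsidation signal, which allows the genomic RNA to be packaged, along with leader, gag and pol fragments that include a splice acceptor. A T7 promoter sits just upstream of attB1 and serves as the sequencing primer site. Downstream of the coding region is a V5 tag fragment beyond attB2, apparently left over from the destination cassette. After it comes a woodchuck hepatitis virus posttranscriptional regulatory element, whose flanking woodchuck sequence accounts for the annotated X and S protein fragments and which boosts transcript stability and expression. The cassette ends with the second LTR.

When supplied with packaging functions in trans, the plasmid yields retroviral particles that stably introduce HLA-B*07:02 into target cells. The associated study concerns HLA-A2- and HLA-B7-restricted CD8 T cell responses in tick-borne encephalitis virus infection, although the record does not state how the construct was used there.
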