Addgene plasmid #104850: pMP71-HLA-B0702-His
Purpose: HLA-B0702 his tagged
Depositing lab: Sébastien Walchli. Depositing organization: Oslo University Hospital Radiumhospitalet. Publication: Breadth and Dynamics of HLA-A2- and HLA-B7-Restricted CD8(+) T Cell Responses against Nonstructural Viral Proteins in Acute Human Tick-Borne Encephalitis Virus Infection. Lampen MH, Uchtenhagen H, Blom K, Varnaite R, Pakalniene J, Dailidyte L, Walchli S, Lindquist L, Mickiene A, Michaelsson J, Schumacher TN, Ljunggren HG, Sandberg JK, Achour A, Gredmark-Russ S. Immunohorizons. 2018 Jul 2;2(6):172-184. doi: 10.4049/immunohorizons.1800029. PubMed 31022685.
Backbone
  Vector backbone: pMP71
  Backbone size w/o insert (bp): 5000
  Total vector size (bp): 6750
  Modifications to backbone: converted to become Gateway compatible, see this paper: PMID: 22132171
  Vector type: Mammalian Expression, Retroviral
Growth in bacteria
  Bacterial resistance: Ampicillin, 100 μg/mL
  Growth temperature: 37°C
  Growth strain: NEB Stable
  Copy number: High Copy
Gene/Insert
  Gene/Insert name: major histocompatibility complex, class I, B (alt names: HLA-B0702; B*07:02:01:01)
  Species: H. sapiens (human)
  Entrez Gene: HLA-B (a.k.a. AS, B-4901, HLAB)
  Promoter: LTR
  Tag / fusion protein: his (C terminal on insert)
  Cloning method: Gateway Cloning
  Sequencing primers: 5′ T7; 3′ none
Terms and licenses: Academic/Nonprofit Terms; Industry Terms: Not Available to Industry
How to cite: pMP71-HLA-B0702-His was a gift from Sébastien Walchli (Addgene plasmid # 104850 ; http://n2t.net/addgene:104850 ; RRID:Addgene_104850)
